>Addgene plasmid #126740 | pK_P-GAP-ACC1* | addgene full sequence | sequence record 256438 | Addgene NGS Result
TAGGCGTATCACGAGGCCCTTTCGTCTTCAAGAATTAATTCTCATGTTTGACAGCTTATCATCGATAAGC
TGACTCATGTTGGTATTGTGAAATAGACGCAGATCGGGAACACTGAAAAATAACAGTTATTATTCGGAGC
TCTTTTTGTAGAAATGTCTTGGTGTCCTCGACCAATCAGGTAGCCATCCCTGAAATACCTGGCTCCGTGG
CAACACCGAACGACCTGCTGGCAACGTTAAATTCTCCGGGGTAAAACTTAAATGTGGAGTAATAGAACCA
GAAACGTCTCTTCCCTTCTCTCTCCTTCCACCGCCCGTTACCGTCCCTAGGAAATTTTACTCTGCTGGAG
AGCTTCTTCTACGGCCCCCTTGCAGCAATGCTCTTCCCAGCATTACGTTGCGGGTAAAACGGAGGTCGTG
TACCCGACCTAGCAGCCCAGGGATGGAAAGTCCCGGCCGTCGCTGGCAATAACTGCGGGCGGACGCATGT
CTTGAGATTATTGGAAACCACCAGAATCGAATATAAAAGGCGAACACCTTTCCCAATTTTGGTTTCTCCT
GACCCAAAGACTTTAAATTTAATTTATTTGTCCCTATTTCAATCAATTGAACAACTATATGAGTAGTGTT
AACCACTCTCTCCGTCATTCAAAGCTACCGCCGCATTTCCTTGGTCTCAACTCGGTTGAAGTCGCTGCTC
CCTCCAAGGTCAGAGACTTTGTCAGGGACCATGGTGGCCACTCGGTCATCACGAGAGTGCTGATCGCAAA
CAACGGTATAGCTGCCGTGAAAGAAATTCGTTCCGTCAGGAAATGGGCGTATGAAACGTTTGGTAACGAT
AGAGCCATTCAATTTATTGTTATGGCTACCCCAGAGGATCTTGAAGCTAATGCTGAATATATTCGAATGG
CTGACCAGTATGTCATGGTCCCAGGAGGAACTGCAAACAACAACTATGCGAACGTCGACCTCATTGTAGA
AATAGCAGAATCTACTGATGCTCATGCTGTTTGGGCTGGTTGGGGTTTTGCCTCCGAAAATCCCCATTTG
CCTGAGCAACTGGCCGCTTCTCCTAAGAAGATTATCTTCATTGGCCCTCCGGGCTCTGCCATGCGATCTC
TTGGTGACAAGATTTCCTCTACTATTGTCGCACAACATGCTAAAGTCCCATGTATTCCTTGGTCAGGAAC
TGGTGTCGATCAGGTTATAATCGACCCCGTAAGCAATTTGGTTTCCGTTGATGAAGAAACGTACGCCAAA
GGATGCTGTTCCGATCCACAGGACGGTTTGGCAAAAGCCAAGGCTATTGGTTTCCCTGTGATGATTAAAG
CTTCCGAAGGTGGTGGTGGTAAAGGAATTAGAAAAGTTGACAGGGAGGAAGATTTTCTTTCTCTTTATGA
TCAAGCTGCTAATGAAATTCCAGGTTCCCCAATTTTTATCATGAAGCTTGCTGGAGATGCCAGGCATTTG
GAAGTTCAATTACTTGCTGATCAATATGGAACCAACATCTCCCTTTTTGGAAGAGATTGTTCCGTTCAAA
GAAGACACCAAAAGATCATAGAAGAGGCACCAGTTACCATTGCCAAACAAGACACTTTCAGGCAAATGGA
ACAAGCCGCTGTCAGACTGGGTCAATTGGTTGGATACGTTTCTGCCGGTACCGTTGAGTATCTATATTCA
CACGCTGAGGACAAGTTCTACTTCTTGGAACTGAACCCTCGTCTTCAAGTTGAGCATCCAACCACAGAAA
TGGCCACAGGTGTCAATCTTCCAGTTGCCCAGTTGCTAATTGCAATGGGTATTCCTTTGAATAGAATCAG
AGATATCAGGGTACTTTACGGACTTGAACCAAATGGCGCTACAGAAATTGACTTTGAATTCAAAACTGAA
GAAAGCTTGAAGAGTCAAAGAAAACCCATTCCAAAGGGTCACACTATTGCATGTCGTATCACATCTGAAG
ATCCTGGTGAAGGTTTTAAGCCTTCTGGTGGTGCTCTATATGAGCTAAATTTCAGATCTTCTTCTAGCGT
TTGGGGTTACTTCAGTGTAGGAAACAAATCCTCAATTCATTCTTTCAGTGACTCTCAATTTGGTCATATA
TTCTCGTTTGGCGAAAACCGTCAAATCGCCAGAAAAAATATGGTCGTCGCCTTGAAAGAGCTTTCTATTC
GTGGTGACTTTAGAACTACAATTGAGTACTTAATAAAACTGTTGGAAACAGCTGATTTCGAGAACAACAC
CATCACTACTGGTTGGTTGGACGAACTGATCTCGAAGAAGCTGACTGCTGAAAGACCTGATGAAACCACA
GCAATTTTATGTGGTGCTGAAAAAGGTCAAATCCCAGGCAAAGAACTTCTTCGTACTATTTTCCCAATTG
AATTTATTTATGAAGGAAAGAAGTACAAGTTTACTGTGGTTCAGGCTGCATTTGACAAATACAACGTCTT
TGTCAACGGATGTATGATTACTGTAAGTGTAACCCATTTGAAGGATGGCAGTTTATTGGTAGCACTTGAT
GGTAAATCCCATTCTGTCTATTACTTGCAGGAAGAAGTCGGAAATACTAGGTTGTCGGTGGATGGTAAAT
CTTGCATTTTAGAAGTTGAGCATGAGCCAACTGAACTTCGTACTCCATCTCCAGGTAAACTTATCAAATA
TCTTGTGGAACACGGTGATCACGTCAAAATTGGACAACCTTACGCTGAAGTTGAAGTAATGAAGATGTGT
ATGCCTTTGGTCAGTCAGGAGAATGGAACTATCAGGTTATTGAAGCAGCCAGGATCTTCGGTTGCCGCTG
GAGACATCCTTGCTATTCTTGCATTGGATGATCCCAGCAAGGTGAAGCATGCTTTGCCATTCGATGGTAC
AATCCCTGATATGAAACAGCCATTTATCCATAGCAACAAACCAGTTTATAAGTTCATTTCTCTTCTCTCC
GTGCTGAAAAACATTTTAGCAGGGTATGATAATCAAGTTGTGATGAACGATACTCTGCAGAGTCTATTGG
ATGTGTTGAAGAACCCTGAACTTCCTTATTCGGAATGGAATCATTCGATATCTGCACTTCATTCAAGGTT
ACCAATTCATTTGGACGAACAATTGACCAGTTTGATTGAGAGATCGCATCAACGTGGTGCAGACTTTCCA
GCTAAGCACTTGCTCAAGCTTTTGGACAAGGAGCAGGCTGTTAATCCTGATCCACTTTTCTCCCAGGTCA
TTGCGCCTCTTACTGCTGTTGCCAAAAGCTACGAACATGGACTTGAAGTTCATGAACACAATGTATTCGC
CGATTTGATCACCCAATACTACGACATAGAGAGCTTGTTTGCCGATAAAAGGGAGGAAGATGTTATTTTA
CAGCTACGTGATGAGAACAAATCGTCCCTTGACAAGGTCATCGATGTCGTCTTGTCACATTCCAGAGTTG
GAGCTAAGAACCATTTAATCAGAGCTATTCTGGAAATTTATCAAACTATCTGCCAAAATGATCTCCAAGC
TGCAACCATTTTGAAGAAACCTTTGAAAAAGATTGTTGAGCTAGATTCTAGATTTACAGCAAAGGTTTCG
TTAAAAGCTAGAGAGATTTTGATTCAATGTTCCCTTCCCTCTATCAAAGAACGTTCAGACCAGCTCGAGC
ATATCCTTCGATCTTCAGTTGTACAAACTCAGTACGGAGAGAGCTTCAATGGAAACTACAAACTGCCTAA
CTTGGACGTTATACAAGACGTAATTGATTCCAAGTACATTGTATTCGATGTTTTGACACAATTTGTTGTT
AGCCCAAACAAGTATATATTTGCAGCAGCAGCCGAGGTGTATCTGCGAAGAGCTTACAGGGCTTACTCGG
TGAGAGAAGTTAAACATCATTTCGTAGGTGATTCTGCTCTCCCAATTGTGGAATGGAAGTTCCAATTGCC
GCTGTTATCAACAGCTGCTTACAATTCCGTGCCTGAAGCTATGAGAAACTCCTCCAGTAACCGATCCTCT
ATTTCAATGGATAGAGCAGTTGCTGTCTCCGATTTGACCTTCATGATCAACAAGAATGATTCTCAACCTT
TGAGAACAGGTATCATAATTCCCACAAACCACTTAGATGACATTGAGGAGTCCTTGTCATCTGCCATTGA
TGTCTTCCCTAAACGTCCACGTAACAATGGACCAGCTCCTGACAGAACTAATGTGGCTCCTGAGCAACCT
ACTAACGTATGCAATGTTTTCATTGCCAATGTTTCTGGCTACAACAGTGAGGCTGAGATCGTTGACAAGA
TTAGCAGCGTTCTTTCTGAGTTGAAAGACGACCTCAGGGCTAGTGGCGTTCGAAGAGTTACCTTTGTCTT
GGGAGACAAGGTTGGAACTTATCCAAAATACTATACCTTCAAATTTCCAGACTATTTTGAAGACGAGACA
ATCCGTCACATAGAGCCTGCTCTTGCGTTCCAGCTGGAACTAAGAAGATTGTCCAATTTCAATATTAAAC
CTGTTCCAACTGAGAATAGAAATATTCATGTGTATGAGGCAGTTGCCAAAAATACTTCATGCATTGACAG
GAGATTTTTTACTAGGGGTATCATCAGAACAAGCAGAATCAGAGAGGATGTGACTATCTCTGAATACCTT
ATCAGCGAAGCTAATCGTCTTATGAGTGACATTTTGGACGCTCTTGAGATTATTGATACCTCCAACACTG
ATTTGAACCATATATTCATCAATTTCTCTGCTGTTTTCAATGTCACGCCAGATGACGTTGAAGCAGCGTT
CGGTGGTTTCTTAGAAAGGTTTGGACGTAGGCTGTGGAGACTACGTGTTTCTGCTGCTGAAATCCGTATT
ATGTGCACGGACCCTGAGACTGGTATCCCATTCCCACTTCGTGCTTTAATTAACAACGTTTCAGGATACG
TTGTGAAATCTGAAATGTATCAAGAGGTGAAAAATGATCATGGGGAATGGGTTTTCAAAAGTCTTGGTCC
TACACCAGGTTCAATGCACCTTAGACCAATTTCAACACCATACCCAACCAAAGAATGGCTTCAACCAAAA
CGTTACAAAGCTCATCTTATGGGTACTACTTACGTGTATGATTTCCCTGAATTATTCCGTCAAGCTACGC
TCTCCCAATGGAAAAAATACTCTCCTACTGCGAGAGTTCCTTCTGATGTGTTTGTGGCCAATGAATTGAT
CGTCGATGATTCAGGTGAACTAACTGAAGTAAGCAGAGAACCCGGCGCCAACGTTGTGGGTATGGTGGCC
TTCAAGGTAACCGCAAAAACTCCTGAGTATCCACGCGGTCGCCATTTCATCATAATTGCTAATGATATCA
CCTTCAAGATCGGATCCTTTGGCCCTCAAGAAGATGAATATTTCAACAAGGCCACACAACTTGCAAGAAA
ATTGGGCATTCCTCGAATTTATCTGTCAGCCAACTCGGGTGCTAGAATTGGAGTTGCTGAAGAACTTCTT
CCATTATTCAAAGTAGCCTGGAAGGAAGAAGGTAAACCAAGCAAGGGATTTGAATACTTATACCTCACAT
CGGAAGATCTTACTCTATTGGAAAAGTCCGGAAAGTCTAACAGCGTTACCACTCAAAGAATAGTTGAAGA
AGGCGAAGAACGCCACGTTATAACTGCCATCATTGGAGCTAGTGATGGACTGGGTGTTGAATGTCTAAGA
GGTTCCGGTTTGATCGCTGGTGCTACATCTCGGGCGTACAAGGACATCTTCACTATCACATTGGTCACCT
GTAGATCTGTTGGTATTGGTGCTTACTTGGTCAGATTGGGTCAACGAGCCATTCAAATTGAAGGACAACC
AATAATTTTGACTGGTGCCCCTGCTATTAATAAGTTGTTGGGTAGGGAAGTGTACTCTTCCAACCTGCAA
CTTGGTGGTACCCAGATTATGTACAAGAACGGTGTTTCACACTTAACCGCCAATGATGATCTCGCAGGTG
TCGAAAAGATTATGGATTGGTTAGCTTATGTGCCTGCTAAGAGAAACATGCCTGTTCCTATTTTAGAATC
ACTTCATGACAAATGGGACAGAGATGTGGACTATAAGCCTACAAGAAATGAGCCGTACGACGTCAGATGG
ATGATCAGTGGACGTGAAACTCCTGATGGTGAGTTCGAATCTGGATTGTTTGACTCTGGGTCCTTCACTG
AAACTTTGAGTGGATGGGCTAAAGGTGTAGTCGTCGGAAGAGCCCGTTTAGGTGGTATTCCTATGGGAGT
CATTGGTGTTGAAACTAGAGTCACAGAAAACCTGATTCCAGCTGATCCCGCCAATCCAGACTCAACCGAA
ATGATGATTCAAGAAGCTGGTCAAGTCTGGTACCCTAACAGTGCCTTCAAGACTGCACAAGCTATCAACG
ATTTCAACAATGGTGAACAGCTACCCTTGATGATTTTGGCCAACTGGAGAGGTTTCTCTGGTGGTCAAAG
AGACATGTACAATGAAGTTTTGAAATACGGTTCTTTCATTGTGGATGCTTTAGTCGACTTCAAGCAGCCT
ATCTTCACTTACATTCCTCCCACTGCTGAGTTGAGAGGTGGATCTTGGGTTGTTGTAGACCCTACCATCA
ATGAAGACATGATGGAAATGTATGCAGACGTCGAATCAAGAGCAGGTGTTTTGGAACCAGAAGGTATGGT
AGGTATCAAATACCGTAAGGACAAACTCCTTGCTACTATGGAACGATTGGATGCCAAATATGCTGAGCTT
AAATCCAAGGTTAGCGATACTAGTCTTTCAGAAAAGGATGTTTCCGAGATCAAGAAACAAATTGAGCAGA
GAGAGAAGCAATTGTTGCCAATTTATGCACAAATCTCTATTCAATTTGCTGATCTTCATGACAGATCTGG
TCGTATGTTGGCCAAGGGTGTCATTAAAAAGGAACTGGAATGGGTTAATTCTCGTCGTTTCTTCTTCTGG
AGAGTCCGTCGTCGTTTGAACGAGGAATACCTCATTAAGCGTATTACCGAATTCCTATCTGCTTCTGCTA
CCAGATTGGACAAGATCTCGAGGATCAATTCTTGGTTGCCAACATCGATTGATTTGGAAGATGACCAGAA
GGTTGCCATTTGGTTGGAAGAAAACCGTAAAGCTCTTGACGCCAATATCAAGGAGCTCAGGGCTGAGCAT
GTTAGAAGAACTCTGGCTACTCTTGTCAGAACTGATATGGATACTACTTCCAAGAGTTTGGCTGAATTGA
TCAACCTTCTTCCTGAAACCGAAAAGGAATCAATTTTATCTAAGATCAAGTCACATCATCATCATCATCA
TTGAGTTTGTAGCCTTAGACATGACTGTTCCTCAGTTCAAGTTGGGCACTTACGAGAAGACCGGTCTTGC
TAGATTCTAATCAAGAGGATGTCAGAATGCCATTTGCCTGAGAGATGCAGGCTTCATTTTTGATACTTTT
TTATTTGTAACCTATATAGTATAGGATTTTTTTTGTCATTTTGTTTCTTCTCGTACGAGCTTGCTCCTGA
TCAGCCTATCTCGCAGCTGATGAATATCTTGTGGTAGGGGTTTGGGAAAATCATTCGAGTTTGATGTTTT
TCTTGGTATTTCCCACTCCTCTTCAGAGTACAGAAGATTAAGTGAGAACTAGTAGTTCGTTTGTGCAAGC
TTATCGATAAGCTTTAATGCGGTAGTTTATCACAGTTAAATTGCTAACGCAGTCAGGCACCGTGTATGAA
ATCTAACAATGCGCTCATCGTCATCCTCGGCACCGTCACCCTGGATGCTGTAGGCATAGGCTTGGTTATG
CCGGTACTGCCGGGCCTCTTGCGGGATATCGTCCATTCCGACAGCATCGCCAGTCACTATGGCGTGCTGC
TAGCGCTATATGCGTTGATGCAATTTCTATGCGCACCCGTTCTCGGAGCACTGTCCGACCGCTTTGGCCG
CCGCCCAGTCCTGCTCGCTTCGCTACTTGGAGCCACTATCGACTACGCGATCATGGCGACCGCACCCGTC
CTGTGGATCTATCGAATCTAAATGTAAGTTAAAATCTCTAAATAATTAAATAAGTCCCAGTTTCTCCATA
CGAACCTTAACAGCATTGCGGTGAGCATCTAGACCTTCAACAGCAGCCAGATCCATCACTGCTTGGCCAA
TATGTTTCAGTCCCTCAGGAGTTACGTCTTGTGAAGTGATGAACTTCTGGAAGGTTGCAGTGTTAACTCC
GCTGTATTGACGGGCATATCCGTACGTTGGCAAAGTGTGGTTGGTACCGGAGGAGTAATCTCCACAACTC
TCTGGAGAGTAGGCACCAACAAACACAGATCCAGCGTGTTGTACTTGATCAACATAAGAAGAAGCATTCT
CGATTTGCAGGATCAAGTGTTCAGGAGCGTACTGATTGGACATTTCCAAAGCCTGCTCGTAGGTTGCAAC
CGATAGGGTTGTAGAGTGTGCAATACACTTGCGTACAATTTCAACCCTTGGCAACTGCACAGCTTGGTTG
TGAACAGCATCTTCAATTCTGGCAAGCTCCTTGTCTGTCATATCGACAGCCAACAGAATCACCTGGGAAT
CAATACCATGTTCAGCTTGAGACAGAAGGTCTGAGGCAACGAAATCTGGATCAGCGTATTTATCAGCAAT
AACTAGAACTTCAGAAGGCCCAGCAGGCATGTCAATACTACACAGGGCTGATGTGTCATTTTGAACCATC
ATCTTGGCAGCAGTAACGAACTGGTTTCCTGGACCAAATATTTTGTCACACTTAGGAACAGTTTCTGTTC
CGTAAGCCATAGCAGCTACTGCCTGGGCGCCTCCTGCTAGCACGATACACTTAGCACCAACCTTGTGGGC
AACGTAGATGACTTCTGGGGTAAGGGTACCATCCTTCTTAGGTGGAGATGCAAAAACAATTTCTTTGCAA
CCAGCAACTTTGGCAGGAACACCCAGCATCAGGGAAGTGGAAGGCAGAATTGCGGTTCCACCAGGAATAT
AGAGGCCAACTTTCTCAATAGGTCTTGCAAAACGAGAGCAGACTACACCAGGGCAAGTCTCAACTTGCAA
CGTCTCCGTTAGTTGAGCTTCATGGAATTTCCTGACGTTATCTATAGAGAGATCAATGGCTCTCTTAACG
TTATCTGGCAATTGCATAAGTTCCTCTGGGAAAGGAGCTTCTAACACAGGTGTCTTCAAAGCGACTCCAT
CAAACTTGGCAGTTAGTTCTAAAAGGGCTTTGTCACCATTTTGACGAACATTGTCGACAATTGGTTTGAC
TAATTCCATAATCTGTTCCGTTTTCTGGATAGGACGACGAAGGGCATCTTCAATTTCTTGTGAGGAGGCC
TTAGAAACGTCAATTTTGCACAATTCAATACGACCTTCAGAAGGGACTTCTTTAGGTTTGGATTCTTCTT
TAGGTTGTTCCTTGGTGTATCCTGGCTTGGCATCTCCTTTCCTTCTAGTGACCTTTAGGGACTTCATATC
CAGGTTTCTCTCCACCTCGTCCAACGTCACACCGTACTTGGCACATCTAACTAATGCAAAATAAAATAAG
TCAGCACATTCCCAGGCTATATCTTCCTTGGATTTAGCTTCTGCAAGTTCATCAGCTTCCTCCCTAATTT
TAGCGTTCAACAAAACTTCGTCGTCAAATAACCGTTTGGTATAAGAACCTTCTGGAGCATTGCTCTTACG
ATCCCACAAGGTGGCTTCCATGGCTCTAAGACCCTTTGATTGGCCAAAACAGGAAGTGCGTTCCAAGTGA
CAGAAACCAACACCTGTTTGTTCAACCACAAATTTCAAGCAGTCTCCATCACAATCCAATTCGATACCCA
GCAACTTTTGAGTTGCTCCAGATGTAGCACCTTTATACCACAAACCGTGACGACGAGATTGGTAGACTCC
AGTTTGTGTCCTTATAGCCTCCGGAATAGACTTTTTGGACGAGTACACCAGGCCCAACGAGTAATTAGAA
GAGTCAGCCACCAAAGTAGTGAATAGACCATCGGGGCGGTCAGTAGTCAAAGACGCCAACAAAATTTCAC
TGACAGGGAACTTTTTGACATCTTCAGAAAGTTCGTATTCAGTAGTCAATTGCCGAGCATCAATAATGGG
GATTATACCAGAAGCAACAGTGGAAGTCACATCTACCAACTTTGCGGTCTCAGAAAAAGCATAAACAGTT
CTACTACCGCCATTAGTGAAACTTTTCAAATCGCCCAGTGGAGAAGAAAAAGGCACAGCGATACTAGCAT
TAGCGGGCAAGGATGCAACTTTATCAACCAGGGTCCTATAGATAACCCTAGCGCCTGGGATCATCCTTTG
GACAACTCTTTCTGCCAAATCTAGGTCCAAAATCACTTCATTGATACCATTATTGTACAACTTGAGCAAG
TTGTCGATCAGCTCCTCAAATTGGTCCTCTGTAACGGATGACTCAACTTGCACATTAACTTGAAGCTCAG
TCGATTGAGTGAACTTGATCAGGTTGTGCAGCTGGTCAGCAGCATAGGGAAACACGGCTTTTCCTACCAA
ACTCAAGGAATTATCAAACTCTGCAACACTTGCGTATGCAGGTAGCAAGGGAAATGTCATACTTGAAGTC
GGACAGTGAGTGTAGTCTTGAGAAATTCTGAAGCCGTATTTTTATTATCAGTGAGTCAGTCATCAGGAGA
TCCTCTACGCCGGACGCATCGTGGCCGACCTGCANGGGGGGGGGGGGCGCTGAGGTCTGCCTCGTGAAGA
AGGTGTTGCTGACTCATACCAGGCCTGAATCGCCCCATCATCCAGCCAGAAAGTGAGGGAGCCACGGTTG
ATGAGAGCTTTGTTGTAGGTGGACCAGTTGGTGATTTTGAACTTTTGCTTTGCCACGGAACGGTCTGCGT
TGTCGGGAAGATGCGTGATCTGATCCTTCAACTCAGCAAAAGTTCGATTTATTCAACAAAGCCGCCGTCC
CGTCAAGTCAGCGTAATGCTCTGCCAGTGTTACAACCAATTAACCAATTCTGATTAGAAAAACTCATCGA
GCATCAAATGAAACTGCAATTTATTCATATCAGGATTATCAATACCATATTTTTGAAAAAGCCGTTTCTG
TAATGAAGGAGAAAACTCACCGAGGCAGTTCCATAGGATGGCAAGATCCTGGTATCGGTCTGCGATTCCG
ACTCGTCCAACATCAATACAACCTATTAATTTCCCCTCGTCAAAAATAAGGTTATCAAGTGAGAAATCAC
CATGAGTGACGACTGAATCCGGTGAGAATGGCAAAAGCTTATGCATTTCTTTCCAGACTTGTTCAACAGG
CCAGCCATTACGCTCGTCATCAAAATCACTCGCATCAACCAAACCGTTATTCATTCGTGATTGCGCCTGA
GCGAGACGAAATACGCGATCGCTGTTAAAAGGACAATTACAAACAGGAATCGAATGCAACCGGCGCAGGA
ACACTGCCAGCGCATCAACAATATTTTCACCTGAATCAGGATATTCTTCTAATACCTGGAATGCTGTTTT
CCCGGGGATCGCAGTGGTGAGTAACCATGCATCATCAGGAGTACGGATAAAATGCTTGATGGTCGGAAGA
GGCATAAATTCCGTCAGCCAGTTTAGTCTGACCATCTCATCTGTAACATCATTGGCAACGCTACCTTTGC
CATGTTTCAGAAACAACTCTGGCGCATCGGGCTTCCCATACAATCGATAGATTGTCGCACCTGATTGCCC
GACATTATCGCGAGCCCATTTATACCCATATAAATCAGCATCCATGTTGGAATTTAATCGCGGCCTCGAG
CAAGACGTTTCCCGTTGAATATGGCTCATAACACCCCTTGTATTACTGTTTATGTAAGCAGACAGTTTTA
TTGTTCATGATGATATATTTTTATCTTGTGCAATGTAACATCAGAGATTTTGAGACACAACGTGGCTTTC
CCCCCCCCCCCTGCAGGTCGGCATCACCGGCGCCACAGGTGCGGTTGCTGGCGCCTATATCGCCGACATC
ACCGATGGGGAAGATCGGGCTCGCCACTTCGGGCTCATGAGCGCTTGTTTCGGCGTGGGTATGGTGGCAG
GCCCCGTGGCCGGGGGACTGTTGGGCGCCATCTCCTTGCATGCACCATTCCTTGCGGCGGCGGTGCTCAA
CGGCCTCAACCTACTACTGGGCTGCTTCCTAATGCAGGAGTCGCATAAGGGAGAGCGTCGAGTATCTATG
ATTGGAAGTATGGGAATGGTGATACCCGCATTCTTCAGTGTCTTGAGGTCTCCTATCAGATTATGCCCAA
CTAAAGCAACCGGAGGAGGAGATTTCATGGTAAATTTCTCTGACTTTTGGTCATCAGTAGACTCGAACTG
TGAGACTATCTCGGTTATGACAGCAGAAATGTCCTTCTTGGAGACAGTAAATGAAGTCCCACCAATAAAG
AAATCCTTGTTATCAGGAACAAACTTCTTGTTTCGAACTTTTTCGGTGCCTTGAACTATAAAATGTAGAG
TGGATATGTCGGGTAGGAATGGAGCGGGCAAATGCTTACCTTCTGGACCTTCAAGAGGTATGTAGGGTTT
GTAGATACTGATGCCAACTTCAGTGACAACGTTGCTATTTCGTTCAAACCATTCCGAATCCAGAGAAATC
AAAGTTGTTTGTCTACTATTGATCCAAGCCAGTGCGGTCTTGAAACTGACAATAGTGTGCTCGTGTTTTG
AGGTCATCTTTGTATGAATAAATCTAGTCTTTGATCTAAATAATCTTGACGAGCCAGACGATAATACCAA
TCTAAACTCTTTAAACGTTAAAGGACAAGTATGTCTGCCTGTATTAAACCCCAAATCAGCTCGTAGTCTG
ATCCTCATCAACTTGAGGGGCACTATCTTGTTTTAGAGAAATTTGCGGAGATGCGATATCGAGAAAAAGG
TACGCTGATTTTAAACGTGAAATTTATCTCAAGATCTGCTGCCTCGCGCGTTTCGGTGATGACGGTGAAA
ACCTCTGACACATGCAGCTCCCGGAGACGGTCACAGCTTGTCTGTAAGCGGATGCCGGGAGCAGACAAGC
CCGTCAGGGCGCGTCAGCGGGTGTTGGCGGGTGTCGGGGCGCAGCCATGACCCAGTCACGTAGCGATAGC
GGAGTGTATACTGGCTTAACTATGCGGCATCAGAGCAGATTGTACTGAGAGTGCACCATATGCGGTGTGA
AATACCGCACAGATGCGTAAGGAGAAAATACCGCATCAGGCGCTCTTCCGCTTCCTCGCTCACTGACTCG
CTGCGCTCGGTCGTTCGGCTGCGGCGAGCGGTATCAGCTCACTCAAAGGCGGTAATACGGTTATCCACAG
AATCAGGGGATAACGCAGGAAAGAACATGTGAGCAAAAGGCCAGCAAAAGGCCAGGAACCGTAAAAAGGC
CGCGTTGCTGGCGTTTTTCCATAGGCTCCGCCCCCCTGACGAGCATCACAAAAATCGACGCTCAAGTCAG
AGGTGGCGAAACCCGACAGGACTATAAAGATACCAGGCGTTTCCCCCTGGAAGCTCCCTCGTGCGCTCTC
CTGTTCCGACCCTGCCGCTTACCGGATACCTGTCCGCCTTTCTCCCTTCGGGAAGCGTGGCGCTTTCTCA
TAGCTCACGCTGTAGGTATCTCAGTTCGGTGTAGGTCGTTCGCTCCAAGCTGGGCTGTGTGCACGAACCC
CCCGTTCAGCCCGACCGCTGCGCCTTATCCGGTAACTATCGTCTTGAGTCCAACCCGGTAAGACACGACT
TATCGCCACTGGCAGCAGCCACTGGTAACAGGATTAGCAGAGCGAGGTATGTAGGCGGTGCTACAGAGTT
CTTGAAGTGGTGGCCTAACTACGGCTACACTAGAAGGACAGTATTTGGTATCTGCGCTCTGCTGAAGCCA
GTTACCTTCGGAAAAAGAGTTGGTAGCTCTTGATCCGGCAAACAAACCACCGCTGGTAGCGGTGGTTTTT
TTGTTTGCAAGCAGCAGATTACGCGCAGAAAAAAAGGATCTCAAGAAGATCCTTTGATCTTTTCTACGGG
GTCTGACGCTCAGTGGAACGAAAACTCACGTTAAGGGATTTTGGTCATGAGATTATCAAAAAGGATCTTC
ACCTAGATCCTTTTAAATTAAAAATGAAGTTTTAAATCAATCTAAAGTATATATGAGTAAACTTGGTCTG
ACAGTTACCAATGCTTAATCAGTGAGGCACCTATCTCAGCGATCTGTCTATTTCGTTCATCCATAGTTGC
CTGACTCCCCGTCGTGTAGATAACTACGATACGGGAGGGCTTACCATCTGGCCCCAGTGCTGCAATGATA
CCGCGAGACCCACGCTCACCGGCTCCAGATTTATCAGCAATAAACCAGCCAGCCGGAAGGGCCGAGCGCA
GAAGTGGTCCTGCAACTTTATCCGCCTCCATCCAGTCTATTAATTGTTGCCGGGAAGCTAGAGTAAGTAG
TTCGCCAGTTAATAGTTTGCGCAACGTTGTTGCCATTGCTGCAGGCATCGTGGTGTCACGCTCGTCGTTT
GGTATGGCTTCATTCAGCTCCGGTTCCCAACGATCAAGGCGAGTTACATGATCCCCCATGTTGTGCAAAA
AAGCGGTTAGCTCCTTCGGTCCTCCGATCGTTGTCAGAAGTAAGTTGGCCGCAGTGTTATCACTCATGGT
TATGGCAGCACTGCATAATTCTCTTACTGTCATGCCATCCGTAAGATGCTTTTCTGTGACTGGTGAGTAC
TCAACCAAGTCATTCTGAGAATAGTGTATGCGGCGACCGAGTTGCTCTTGCCCGGCGTCAACACGGGATA
ATACCGCGCCACATAGCAGAACTTTAAAAGTGCTCATCATTGGAAAACGTTCTTCGGGGCGAAAACTCTC
AAGGATCTTACCGCTGTTGAGATCCAGTTCGATGTAACCCACTCGTGCACCCAACTGATCTTCAGCATCT
TTTACTTTCACCAGCGTTTCTGGGTGAGCAAAAACAGGAAGGCAAAATGCCGCAAAAAAGGGAATAAGGG
CGACACGGAAATGTTGAATACTCATACTCTTCCTTTTTCAATATTATTGAAGCATTTATCAGGGTTATTG
TCTCATGAGCGGATACATATTTGAATGTATTTAGAAAAATAAACAAATAGGGGTTCCGCGCACATTTCCC
CGAAAAGTGCCACCTGACGTCTAAGAAACCATTATTATCATGACATTAACCTATAAAAA
Features (pLannotate 1.2.2; 17 found; start..end, strand, type, name):
     48..71      +  promoter       tet promoter (fragment): E. coli promoter for tetracycline efflux protein gene
    143..618     +  promoter       GAP promoter: promoter for Pichia pastoris glyceraldehyde-3-phosphate dehydrogenase
    631..7260    +  CDS            ACC1: ACAC_YEAST - Also known as ABP2, FAS3, MTR7. Experimental evidence at protein level: Swiss-Prot protein existence level 1. Carries out three functions: biotin carboxyl carrier protein, biotin carboxylase and carboxyltransferase. Involved in the synthesis of very-long-chain fatty acid synthesis which is required to maintain a functional nuclear envelope. Required for acylation and vacuolar membrane association of VAC8 which is necessary to maintain a normal morphology of the vacuole. From Saccharomyces cerevisiae (strain ATCC 204508 / S288c) (Baker's yeast).
   7264..7281    +  CDS            capTEV™ (fragment): composite tag for in vivo biotinylation, TEV protease cleavage, and 6xHis tagging
   7292..7357    +  CDS            AOX1 (fragment): ALOX1_KOMPC - Experimental evidence at protein level: Swiss-Prot protein existence level 1. Major isoform of alcohol oxidase, which catalyzes the oxidation of methanol to formaldehyde and hydrogen peroxide, the first step in the methanol utilization pathway of methylotrophic yeasts. From Komagataella phaffii (strain ATCC 76273 / CBS 7435 / CECT 11047 / NRRL Y-11430 / Wegner 21-1) (Yeast) (Pichia pastoris).
   7361..7607    +  terminator     AOX1 terminator: Pichia pastoris AOX1; transcription terminator for AOX1
   7696..7989    +  CDS            TcR (fragment): tetracycline efflux protein; tet; confers resistance to tetracycline
   8026..10560   -  CDS            PpHIS4: multifunctional enzyme, required for histidine biosynthesis; Pichia pastoris HIS4; auxotrophic marker for Pichia pastoris
  10687..10833   -  CDS            TRA2_ECOLX (fragment): Protein predicted: Swiss-Prot protein existence level 4. Required for transposition of transposon Tn903. From Escherichia coli.
  10974..11789   -  CDS            KanR: aminoglycoside phosphotransferase; aph(3')-Ia; confers resistance to kanamycin in bacteria or G418 (Geneticin®) in eukaryotes
  11919..12171   +  CDS            TcR (fragment): tetracycline efflux protein; tet; confers resistance to tetracycline
  12168..12916   +  misc_feature   AOX1 3' fragment: region downstream of Pichia pastoris AOX1 gene
  12918..12958   +  CDS            rop (fragment): Rop protein, which maintains plasmids at low copy number; rop
  13060..13200   +  misc_feature   bom: basis of mobility region from pBR322
  13386..13974   -  rep_origin     ori: high-copy-number ColE1/pMB1/pBR322/pUC origin of replication
  14145..15005   -  CDS            AmpR: β-lactamase; bla; confers resistance to ampicillin, carbenicillin, and related antibiotics
  15006..15110   -  promoter       AmpR promoter: bla
