[The description below was written by a language model from this plasmid's Addgene catalogue record and pLannotate feature annotations shown in this document.]
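Description:
pK_P-GAP-ACC1* is a yeast expression plasmid built on the Invitrogen pPIC3.5K backbone for overexpressing a mutant acetyl-CoA carboxylase gene (acc1*) in Komagataella phaffii (Pichia pastoris). The sequenced plasmid is about 15.2 kb. It is propagated in E. coli through a ColE1/pBR322-type origin, with a bom site and a rop fragment nearby, and is selected with ampicillin (bla with its own promoter) and kanamycin. The Tn903-derived aph(3')-Ia kanamycin gene also confers G418 resistance in eukaryotes. The Pichia HIS4 gene is the auxotrophic marker for histidine-requiring yeast hosts. No yeast replication origin is annotated. The retained AOX1 3' fragment and the HIS4 sequence are regions of homology to the host genome, consistent with the chromosomal integration typical of this vector family.

The expression cassette places the constitutive Pichia glyceraldehyde-3-phosphate dehydrogenase (GAP) promoter upstream of the roughly 6.6 kb ACC1 open reading frame, so expression does not require methanol induction. No AOX1 promoter is annotated. The insert was introduced by Gibson cloning and is recorded as K. phaffii sequence carrying a T3452G substitution. The annotation tool labels it by similarity to the Saccharomyces cerevisiae ACC1 protein, which is a homology match and does not indicate the source species. A short tag fragment immediately after the coding region, matched to the 6xHis-containing capTEV tag, suggests a C-terminal His tag. It is followed by a piece of AOX1 coding sequence and the AOX1 transcription terminator. ACC1 carboxylates acetyl-CoA to malonyl-CoA. The associated work concerns improving production of acetyl-CoA-derived compounds in this Crabtree-negative yeast, but the record does not state the functional effect of the mutation.
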