Addgene plasmid #126740: pK_P-GAP-ACC1*
Purpose: yeast plasmid overexpressing ACC1 from Komagataella phaffii
Depositing lab: Menghao Cai. Depositing organization: East China University of Science and Technology. Publication: Engineered ethanol-driven biosynthetic system for improving production of acetyl-CoA derived drugs in Crabtree-negative yeast. Liu Y, Bai C, Liu Q, Xu Q, Qian Z, Peng Q, Yu J, Xu M, Zhou X, Zhang Y, Cai M. Metab Eng. 2019 Jul;54:275-284. doi: 10.1016/j.ymben.2019.05.001. Epub 2019 May 9. PubMed 31077813.
Backbone
  Vector backbone: pPIC3.5K
  Backbone manufacturer: Invitrogen
  Backbone size w/o insert (bp): 9004
  Vector type: Yeast Expression
  Selectable markers: HIS4
Growth in bacteria
  Bacterial resistance: Ampicillin and Kanamycin, 100 & 50 μg/mL
  Growth temperature: 37°C
  Growth strain: DH5alpha
  Copy number: Unknown
Gene/Insert
  Gene/Insert name: acc1*
  Species: Komagataella phaffii
  Insert size (bp): 6648
  Mutation: T3452G
  GenBank ID: CP014715.1
  Promoter: GAP
  Cloning method: Gibson Cloning
Terms and licenses: Academic/Nonprofit Terms; Industry Terms: Not Available to Industry
How to cite: pK_P-GAP-ACC1* was a gift from Menghao Cai (Addgene plasmid # 126740 ; http://n2t.net/addgene:126740 ; RRID:Addgene_126740)
